Addgene plasmid #42626: pBS-KSTbx2.8.2
Depositing lab: Virginia Papaioannou. Depositing organization: Columbia University. Publication: Expression of the T-box family genes, Tbx1-Tbx5, during early mouse development. Chapman DL, Garvey N, Hancock S, Alexiou M, Agulnik SI, Gibson-Brown JJ, Cebra-Thomas J, Bollag RJ, Silver LM, Papaioannou VE. Dev Dyn. 1996 Aug;206(4):379-90. 10.1002/(SICI)1097-0177(199608)206:4<379::AID-AJA4>3.0.CO;2-F PubMed 8853987.
Backbone
  Vector backbone: pBluescript II-KS(+)
  Backbone size w/o insert (bp): 3000
  Total vector size (bp): 5000
  Vector type: Bacterial Expression
Growth in bacteria
  Bacterial resistance: Ampicillin, 100 μg/mL
  Growth temperature: 37°C
  Growth strain: XL1 Blue
  Copy number: High Copy
Gene/Insert
  Gene/Insert name: Tbx2 (alt name: T-box 2)
  Species: M. musculus (mouse)
  Insert size (bp): 2000
  Entrez Gene: Tbx2
  Promoter: T3
  Cloning method: Restriction Enzyme; 5′ cloning site EcoRV (not destroyed); 3′ cloning site BamHI (not destroyed)
  Sequencing primers: 5′ T3; 3′ T7
Resource information
  A portion of this plasmid was derived from a plasmid made by: Received from Lee Silver.
Terms and licenses: Academic/Nonprofit Terms; Industry Terms: Not Available to Industry
Depositor comments: Bollag et al. (1994) Nature Genetics 7:383-389.
How to cite: pBS-KSTbx2.8.2 was a gift from Virginia Papaioannou (Addgene plasmid # 42626 ; http://n2t.net/addgene:42626 ; RRID:Addgene_42626)
