[The description below was written by a language model from this plasmid's Addgene catalogue record.]
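Description:
pBS-KSTbx2.8.2 is a small bacterial cloning and in vitro transcription plasmid built on pBluescript II KS(+), a high-copy phagemid maintained in E. coli under ampicillin selection. The backbone is about 3 kb and the complete plasmid about 5 kb. No feature table accompanies the record, so individual backbone elements are not itemised. pBluescript II vectors generally carry a pUC-type origin, an f1 origin for single-stranded DNA rescue, and a polylinker within the lacZα fragment, flanked by opposing T3 and T7 phage RNA polymerase promoters.

The insert is roughly 2 kb of mouse Tbx2 (T-box 2), a member of the T-box transcription factor family. It was cloned by restriction digestion between the EcoRV and BamHI sites of the polylinker, and both sites remain intact, so the fragment can be excised again. The record lists T3 as the promoter and gives T3 and T7 as the 5′ and 3′ sequencing primers. It does not say whether the insert is a full-length or partial cDNA, nor whether T3 transcription produces sense or antisense RNA. Although catalogued as a bacterial expression vector, the plasmid has no dedicated bacterial protein expression cassette recorded. Its layout suits run-off transcription from the flanking phage promoters.

The associated publication examines expression of the T-box genes Tbx1 to Tbx5 during early mouse development. This points to use as a template for Tbx2 riboprobes, for example for in situ hybridisation on embryos, though the record does not state that purpose explicitly. Part of the plasmid derives from material obtained from another laboratory.
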