>Addgene plasmid #42626 | pBS-KSTbx2.8.2 | addgene partial sequence | sequence record 62330 | T3 5'-GCAATTAACCCTCACTAAAGG-3'
GGCCCCCTGAGTCGAGGTATCGATAAGCTTGATATCGAATTCATGTCTTACGGTCAAGGACAAACTGAAG
CTGACCAACAACATTTCTGACAAGCATGGCTTTACCATCCTGAACTCCATGCACAAGTACCAGCCGCGAT
TCCACATCGTGCGAGCCAATGACATCTTGAAGCTCCCATACAGCACCTTCCGCACCTATGTCTTCCCAGA
GACCGACTTCATCGCTGTCACTGCCTACCAGAATGACAAGATTACACAGCTGAAGATCGACAACAACCCC
TTTGCCAAGGGCTTCCGGGACACTGGGAACGGCCGTCGGGAGAAAAGGAAGCAGCTAACGCTGCCCACTC
TCCGTTTGTATGAGGAGCACTGTAAGCCGGAGCGTGATGGCGCTGAATCCGATGCCTCGTCCTGCGACCC
TCCGCCTGCGCGAGAACCACCGCCCTCCCCCAGCGCAGCGCCCAGCCCTCTGCGCCTACACCGGGCCCGA
GCCGAGGAGAAGCCGGGCGCAGCCGACAGCGATCCTGAGCCGGAGCGGACGGGGGAGGAGCGCTCCGCAG
CGCCCCTGGGCCGCAGCCCTTCGCGGGACGCCAGCCCCGCTCGCTTGACCGAACCCGAACGCTCCCGGGA
GCGGCGCAGCCCGGAGAGGTGCAGCAAGGAACCGACGGAGGGCGGTGGGGACGGCCCGTTTAGCCTGCGG
AGCCTGGAGAAGGAGCGTCCCGAGGCCCGGAGGAAGGACGAGGGGCGCAAGGACGTGGGTGAGGGCAAGG
AGCCCAGCCTGGCGCCGCTGGTGGTGCAGACAGACAGTGCGTCCC
